>Addgene plasmid #160182 | 39 pCOLI_K_SUMO | addgene full sequence | sequence record 316942 | Addgene NGS Result
TCAATATTATTGAAGCATTTATCAGGGTTATTGTCTCATGAGCGGATACATATTTGAATGTATTTAGAAA
AATAAACAAATAGGCATGCAGCGCTCTTCCGCTTCCTCGCTCACTGACTCGCTACGCTCGGTCGTTCGAC
TGCGGCGAGCGGTGTCAGCTCACTCAAAAGCGGTAATACGGTTATCCACAGAATCAGGGGATAAAGCCGG
AAAGAACATGTGAGCAAAAAGCAAAGCACCGGAAGAAGCCAACGCCGCAGGCGTTTTTCCATAGGCTCCG
CCCCCCTGACGAGCATCACAAAAATCGACGCTCAAGCCAGAGGTGGCGAAACCCGACAGGACTATAAAGA
TACCAGGCGTTTCCCCCTGGAAGCTCCCTCGTGCGCTCTCCTGTTCCGACCCTGCCGCTTACCGGATACC
TGTCCGCCTTTCTCCCTTCGGGAAGCGTGGCGCTTTCTCATAGCTCACGCTGTTGGTATCTCAGTTCGGT
GTAGGTCGTTCGCTCCAAGCTGGGCTGTGTGCACGAACCCCCCGTTCAGCCCGACCGCTGCGCCTTATCC
GGTAACTATCGTCTTGAGTCCAACCCGGTAAGACACGACTTATCGCCACTGGCAGCAGCCATTGGTAACT
GATTTAGAGGACTTTGTCTTGAAGTTATGCACCTGTTAAGGCTAAACTGAAAGAACAGATTTTGGTGAGT
GCGGTCCTCCAACCCACTTACCTTGGTTCAAAGAGTTGGTAGCTCAGCGAACCTTGAGAAAACCACCGTT
GGTAGCGGTGGTTTTTCTTTATTTATGAGATGATGAATCAATCGGTCTATCAAGTCAACGAACAGCTATT
CCGTTACTCTAGATTTCAGTGCAATTTATCTCTTCAAATGTAGCACCTGAAGTCAGCCCCATACGATATA
AGTTGTAATTCTCATGTTAGTCATGCCCCGCGCCCACCGGAAGGAGCTGACTGGGTTGAAGGCTCTCAAG
GGCATCGGTCGAGATCCCGGTGCCTAATGAGTGAGCTAACTTACATTAATTGCGTTGCGCTAATACGACT
CACTATAGGGAGACCACAACGGTTTCCCTCCGGCTCCGGAAATAATTTTGTTTAACTTTAAGAAGGAGAT
ATACATATGGGCAGCAGCCATCATCATCATCATCACTCGGACTCAGAAGTCAATCAAGAAGCTAAGCCAG
AGGTCAAGCCAGAAGTCAAGCCTGAGACTCACATCAATTTAAAGGTGTCCGATGGATCTTCAGAGATCTT
CTTCAAGATCAAAAAGACCACTCCTTTAAGAAGGCTGATGGAAGCGTTCGCTAAAAGACAGGGTAAGGAA
ATGGACTCCTTAAGATTCTTGTACGACGGTATTAGAATTCAAGCTGATCAGACCCCTGAAGATTTGGACA
TGGAGGATAACGATATTATTGAGGCTCACAGAGAACAGATTGGTAGCAGCGGATCTCTGGAAGTTCTGTT
CCAGGGGCCCGGATCCCGGTCCGACATATGAGCGCGCGGAATTCAAAGGCCTACGTCGACGAGCTCACTA
GTCGCGGCCGCTTTCGAATCTAGAGCCTGCAGTCTCGACAAGCTTGTCGAGAAGTACTAGAGGATGTACA
ACGCGTGCGCGCTGATCCGGCTGCTAACAAAGCCCGAAAGGAAGCTGAGTTGGCTGCTGCCACCGCTGAG
CAATAACTAGCATAACCCCTTGGGGCCTCTAAACGGGTCTTGAGGGGTTTTTTGCTGAAACCTCAGGCAT
TTGAGAAGCACACGGTCACACTGCTTCCGGTAGTCAATAAACCGGTAAACCAGCAATAGACATAAGCGGC
TATTTAACGACCCTGCCCTGAACCGACGACAAGCTGACGACCGGGTCTCCGCAAGTGGCACTTTTCGGGG
AAATGTGCGCGGAACCCCTATTTGTTTATTTTTCTAAATACATTCAAATATGTATCCGCTCATGAATTAA
TTCTTAGAAAAACTCATCGAGCATCAAATGAAACTGCAATTTATTCATATCAGGATTATCAATACCATAT
TTTTGAAAAAGCCGTTTCTGTAATGAAGGAGAAAACTCACCGAGGCAGTTCCATAGGATGGCAAGATCCT
GGTATCGGTCTGCGATTCCGACTCGTCCAACATCAATACAACCTATTAATTTCCCCTCGTCAAAAATAAG
GTTATCAAGTGAGAAATCACCATGAGTGACGACTGAATCCGGTGAGAATGGCAAAAGTTTATGCATTTCT
TTCCAGACTTGTTCAACAGGCCAGCCATTACGCTCGTCATCAAAATCACTCGCATCAACCAAACCGTTAT
TCATTCGTGATTGCGCCTGAGCGAGACGAAATACGCGGTCGCTGTTAAAAGGACAATTACAAACAGGAAT
CGAATGCAACCGGCGCAGGAACACTGCCAGCGCATCAACAATATTTTCACCTGAATCAGGATATTCTTCT
AATACCTGGAATGCTGTTTTCCCGGGGATCGCAGTGGTGAGTAACCATGCATCATCAGGAGTACGGATAA
AATGCTTGATGGTCGGAAGAGGCATAAATTCCGTCAGCCAGTTTAGTCTGACCATCTCATCTGTAACATC
ATTGGCAACGCTACCTTTGCCATGTTTCAGAAACAACTCTGGCGCATCGGGCTTCCCATACAATCGATAG
ATTGTCGCACCTGATTGCCCGACATTATCGCGAGCCCATTTATACCCATATAAATCAGCATCCATGTTGG
AATTTAATCGCGGCCTAGAGCAAGACGTTTCCCGTTGAATATGGCTCATACTCTTCCTTTT
Features (pLannotate 1.2.2; 12 found; start..end, strand, type, name):
     96..845     -  rep_origin     RSF ori: Plasmids containing the RSF 1030 origin of replication can be propagated in E. coli cells that contain additional plasmids with compatible origins.
    928..992     -  CDS            TcR (fragment): tetracycline efflux protein; tet; confers resistance to tetracycline
   1007..1028    -  protein_bind   CAP binding site: CAP binding activates transcription in the presence of cAMP. E. coli catabolite activator protein
   1041..1059    +  promoter       T7 promoter: promoter for bacteriophage T7 RNA polymerase
   1097..1119    +  RBS            RBS: efficient ribosome binding site from bacteriophage T7 gene 10 (Olins and Rangwala, 1989)
   1139..1155    +  CDS            capTEV™ (fragment): composite tag for in vivo biotinylation, TEV protease cleavage, and 6xHis tagging
   1157..1444    +  CDS            SUMO: cleavable ubiquitin-like protein tag; S. cerevisiae SMT3 (truncated)
   1630..1679    +  CDS            SET1 (fragment): solubility-enhancement tag derived from T7 phage gene 10B
   1687..1734    +  terminator     T7 terminator: transcription terminator for bacteriophage T7 RNA polymerase
   1898..1955    +  promoter       AmpR promoter (fragment): bla
   1964..2779    -  CDS            KanR: aminoglycoside phosphotransferase; aph(3')-Ia; confers resistance to kanamycin in bacteria or G418 (Geneticin®) in eukaryotes
   2780..80      -  promoter       AmpR promoter (across the origin): bla
