[The description below was written by a language model from this plasmid's Addgene catalogue record and pLannotate feature annotations shown in this document.]
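Description:
39 pCOLI_K_SUMO is an empty bacterial expression backbone from the InteBac vector suite, built on pRSF and intended for producing recombinant proteins in E. coli as N-terminal 6xHis-SUMO fusions. The sequenced record is compact, at about 2.8 kb. It replicates from the RSF1030 origin, which is compatible with other common origins and therefore allows the plasmid to be maintained alongside additional expression plasmids in the same cell, a useful property for co-expression of protein complexes. Selection is by kanamycin, conferred by an aph(3')-Ia aminoglycoside phosphotransferase gene driven by a bla-type promoter. The catalogue lists the copy number as unknown.

The expression cassette runs from a T7 promoter through the efficient phage T7 gene 10 ribosome binding site into the tag coding region, and ends at a T7 terminator, so expression requires a host that supplies T7 RNA polymerase. No lac operator or lacI gene is annotated in the feature table. The short hit annotated as a capTEV fragment most likely reflects the 6xHis stretch, and it is followed directly by truncated S. cerevisiae SMT3 (SUMO), a ubiquitin-like tag commonly used to improve solubility and yield. According to the record, the fusion is removable with 3C protease, although the cleavage site is not separately annotated. Downstream lies a custom multiple cloning site designed for compatibility across the InteBac system, into which genes of interest are inserted by Gibson assembly. The small TcR, CAP binding site and SET1 fragment annotations appear to be backbone remnants or partial matches rather than functional elements.
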