Addgene plasmid #160182: 39 pCOLI_K_SUMO
Purpose: (Empty Backbone) N-term 6xHis SUMO 3C cleavable Kan resistant bacterial expression vector
Depositing lab: John Weir. Depositing organization: Friedrich Miescher Laboratory. Publication: InteBac - An integrated bacterial and baculovirus expression vector suite. Altmannova V, Blaha A, Astrinidis S, Reichle H, Weir JR. Protein Sci. 2020 Sep 21. doi: 10.1002/pro.3957. PubMed 32955754.
Backbone
  Vector backbone: pRSF
  Modifications to backbone: Custom MCS added to the vector for full compatibility within the InteBac system. 3C cleavable 6xHis- SUMO fusion added to N-terminus.
  Vector type: Bacterial Expression
  Promoter: T7
  Tag / fusion protein: 6xHis (N terminal on backbone); SUMO (N terminal on backbone)
Growth in bacteria
  Bacterial resistance: Kanamycin, 50 μg/mL
  Growth temperature: 37°C
  Growth strain: DH5alpha
  Copy number: Unknown
Gene/Insert
  Cloning method: Gibson Cloning
  Sequencing primers: 5′ T7_fwd; 3′ T7_rev
Terms and licenses: Academic/Nonprofit Terms; Industry Terms: Not Available to Industry
How to cite: 39 pCOLI_K_SUMO was a gift from John Weir (Addgene plasmid # 160182 ; http://n2t.net/addgene:160182 ; RRID:Addgene_160182)
